>Addgene plasmid #173360 | RVD-GG5 | addgene full sequence | sequence record 361367 | Addgene NGS Result
TGCTGAAGCCAGTTACCTTCGGAAAAAGAGTTGGTAGCTCTTGATCCGGCAAACAAACCACCGCTGGTAG
CGGTGGTTTTTTTGTTTGCAAGCAGCAGATTACGCGCAGAAAAAAAGGATCTCAAGAAGATCCTTTGATC
TTTTCTACGGGGTCTGACGCTCAGTGGAACGACGCGTAACTCACGTTAAGGGATTTTGGTCATGGGTGGC
TCGACCAGATATGGTCTCGGCAATTGCTAGTAACAATGGTGGCAAACAGGCTCTTGAAACCGTACAGCGC
CTACTGCCAGTTCTCTGTCAAGCCCACGGTCTGACTCCGGAGCAAGTTGTAGCGATTGCTAGTAACAATG
GTGGCAAACAGGCTCTTGAAACCGTACAGCGCCTACTGCCAGTTCTCTGTCAAGCCCACGGTCTGACTCC
GGAGCAAGTTGTAGCGATTTGAGACCAGCTTTGGTCTAGAGGAGGCATGATGATATATTTTTATCTTGTG
CAATGTAACATCAGAGATTTTGAGACACGGGCCAGAGCTGCCAGGAAACAGCTATGACCATGTAATACGA
CTCACTATAGGGGATATTTTATTTTCTCCCAATCAGGCTTGATCCCCAGTAAGTCAAAAAATAGCTCGAC
ATACTGTTCTTCCCCGATCAAGGGTTGGTTTGCGCATTCACAGTTCTCCGCAAGAATTGATTGGCTCCAA
TTCTTGGAGTGGTGAATCCGTTAGCGAGGTGCCGCCGGCTTCCATTCAGGTCGAGGTGGCCCGGCTCCAT
GCACCGCGACGCAACGCGGGGAGGCAGACAAGGTATAGGGCGGCGCCTACAATCCATGCCAACCCGTTCC
ATGTGCTCGCCGAGGCGGCATAAATCGCCGTGACGATCAGCGGTCCAATGATCGAAGTTAGGCTGGTAAG
AGCCGCGAGCGATCCTTGAAGCTGTCCCTGATGGTCGTCATCTACCTGCCTGGACAGCATGGCCTGCAAC
GCGGGCATCCCGATGCCGCCGGAAGCGAGAAGAATCATAATGGGGAAGGCCATCCAGCCTCGCGTCGCGA
ACGCCAGCAAGACGTAGCCCAGCGCGTCGGCCGCCATGCCGGCGATAATGGCCTGCTTCTCGCCGAAACG
TTTGGTGGCGGGACCAGTGACGAAGGCTTGAGCGAGGGCGTGCAAGATTCCGAATACCGCAAGCGACAGG
CCGATCATCGTCGCGCTCCAGCGAAAGCGGTCCTCGCCGAAAATGACCCAGAGCGCTGCCGGCACCTGTC
CTACGAGTTGCATGATAAAGAAGACAGTCATAAGTGCGGCGACGATAGTCATGCCCCGCGCCCACCGGAA
GGAGCTGACTGGGTTGAAGGCTCTCAAGGGCATGGGTCGGCGCTCTCCCTTATGCGACTCCTGCATTAGG
AAGCAGCCCAGTAGTAGGTTGAGGCCGTTGAGCACCGCCGCCGCAAGGAATGGTGCATGTAAGGAGATGG
CGCCCAACAGTCCCCCGGCCACGGGGCCTGCCACCATACCCACGCCGAAACAAGCGCTCATGAGCCCGAA
GTGGCGAGCCCGATCTTCCCCATCGGTGATGTCGGCGATATAGGCGCCAGCAACCGCACCTGTGGCGCCG
GTGATGCCGGCCACGATGCGTCCGGCGTAGAGAATCCACAGGACGGGTGTGGTCGCCATGATCGCGTAGT
CGATAGTGGCTCCAAGTAGCGAAGCGAGCAGGACTGGGCGGCGGCCAAAGCGGTCGGACAGTGCTCCGAG
AACGGGTGCGCATAGAAATTGCATCAACGCATATAGCGCTAGCAGCACGCCATAGTGACTGGCGATGCTG
TCGGAATGGACGATATCCCGCAAGAGGCCCGGCAGTACCGGCATAACCAAGCCTATGCCTACAGCATCCA
GGGTGACGGTGCCGAGGATGACGATGAGCGCATTGTTAGATTTCATACACGGTGCCTGACTGCGTTAGCA
ATTTAACTGTGATAAACTACCGCATTAAAGCTAATCGATGATAAGCTGTCAAACATGAGAATTAATTCAT
GTTCTTTCCTGCGTTATCCCCTGATTCTGTGGATAACGCAGGAAAGAACATGTGAGCAAAAGGCCAGCAA
AAGGCCAGGAACCGTAAAAAGGCCGCGTTGCTGGCGTTTTTCCATAGGCTCCGCCCCCCTGACGAGCATC
ACAAAAATCGACGCTCAAGTCAGAGGTGGCGAAACCCGACAGGACTATAAAGATACCAGGCGTTTCCCCC
TGGAAGCTCCCTCGTGCGCTCTCCTGTTCCGACCCTGCCGCTTACCGGATACCTGTCCGCCTTTCTCCCT
TCGGGAAGCGTGGCGCTTTCTCATAGCTCACGCTGTAGGTATCTCAGTTCGGTGTAGGTCGTTCGCTCCA
AGCTGGGCTGTGTGCACGAACCCCCCGTTCAGCCCGACCGCTGCGCCTTATCCGGTAACTATCGTCTTGA
GTCCAACCCGGTAAGACACGACTTATCGCCACTGGCAGCAGCCACTGGTAACAGGATTAGCAGAGCGAGG
TATGTAGGCGGTGCTACAGAGTTCTTGAAGTGGTGGCCTAACTACGGCTACACTAGAAGAACAGTATTTG
GTATCTGCGCTC
Features (pLannotate 1.2.2; 6 found; start..end, strand, type, name):
    553..571     +  promoter       T7 promoter: promoter for bacteriophage T7 RNA polymerase
    574..648     -  CDS            KanR (fragment): aminoglycoside phosphotransferase; aphA-3; confers resistance to kanamycin
    746..1936    -  CDS            TcR: tetracycline efflux protein; tet; confers resistance to tetracycline
   1984..2012    -  promoter       tet promoter: E. coli promoter for tetracycline efflux protein gene
   2028..2067    +  rep_origin     RSF ori (fragment): Plasmids containing the RSF 1030 origin of replication can be propagated in E. coli cells that contain additional plasmids with compatible origins.
   2139..125     -  rep_origin     ori (across the origin): high-copy-number ColE1/pMB1/pBR322/pUC origin of replication
