[The description below was written by a language model from this plasmid's Addgene catalogue record and pLannotate feature annotations shown in this document.]
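Description:
RVD-GG5 is a small (about 2.6 kb) bacterial module plasmid from a library of building blocks used for one-step assembly of custom TALE repeat arrays, such as those needed to build DdCBE mitochondrial base editors or other TALE-based proteins. It is built on a "TetR T vector" backbone, a TA-cloning plasmid into whose TA site the module was inserted. The vector type is otherwise unspecified, and no eukaryotic expression elements are annotated, consistent with a pure cloning intermediate maintained in E. coli. Propagation relies on a high-copy ColE1/pUC-type origin, and selection is by tetracycline, through a TcR efflux protein gene driven by its own tet promoter. The annotation also picks up a short kanamycin-resistance gene fragment and a short RSF origin fragment. These appear to be non-functional remnants of vector construction rather than working parts. A T7 promoter is also annotated.

The payload is a synthetic dimer of two TALE repeats, both carrying the NN repeat-variable diresidue (RVD), which is generally used to recognise guanine, hence the "GG" in the name. The module is designated for position 5 in the ordered assembly scheme. The "5" therefore indicates where this two-repeat unit slots into the array when it is joined with modules for the other positions. The automated feature table does not annotate the RVD insert itself, and the record does not state the flanking cloning sites or the enzymes used for assembly. In use, this plasmid is combined with the corresponding dimer modules for the other positions to assemble a DNA-binding array matched to a chosen target sequence. The associated work applied such arrays to DdCBE-mediated mitochondrial DNA base editing in zebrafish.
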