Addgene plasmid #173360: RVD-GG5
Purpose: One-step assembly of custom RVD arrays to construct DdCBE, TALE, etc.
Depositing lab: Bin Shen. Depositing organization: Nanjing Medical University. Publication: Precision modeling of mitochondrial diseases in zebrafish via DdCBE-mediated mtDNA base editing. Guo J, Zhang X, Chen X, Sun H, Dai Y, Wang J, Qian X, Tan L, Lou X, Shen B. Cell Discov. 2021 Sep 3;7(1):78. doi: 10.1038/s41421-021-00307-9. PubMed 34480028.
Backbone
  Vector backbone: TetR T vector
  Vector type: Unspecified
Growth in bacteria
  Bacterial resistance: Tetracycline, 10 μg/mL
  Growth temperature: 37°C
  Growth strain: DH5alpha
  Copy number: High Copy
Gene/Insert
  Gene/Insert name: NN-NN dimer RVD at Position5
  Species: Synthetic
  Mutation: no
  Cloning method: Restriction Enzyme; 5′ cloning site Unknown (unknown if destroyed)
Terms and licenses: Academic/Nonprofit Terms; Industry Terms: Not Available to Industry
Depositor comments: RVD is inserted into TA site of TetR T vector
How to cite: RVD-GG5 was a gift from Bin Shen (Addgene plasmid # 173360 ; http://n2t.net/addgene:173360 ; RRID:Addgene_173360)
