>Addgene plasmid #173360 | RVD-GG5 | depositor partial sequence | sequence record 336315 | RVD flanked by two Bsa I sites
GGTCTCGGCAATTGCTAGTAACAATGGTGGCAAACAGGCTCTTGAAACCGTACAGCGCCTACTGCCAGTT
CTCTGTCAAGCCCACGGTCTGACTCCGGAGCAAGTTGTAGCGATTGCTAGTAACAATGGTGGCAAACAGG
CTCTTGAAACCGTACAGCGCCTACTGCCAGTTCTCTGTCAAGCCCACGGTCTGACTCCGGAGCAAGTTGT
AGCGATTTGAGACC
